Addgene plasmid #43278: II-ATGT
Depositing lab: Chad Cowan & Kiran Musunuru. Depositing organization: Harvard University. Publication: A TALEN Genome-Editing System for Generating Human Stem Cell-Based Disease Models. Ding Q, Lee YK, Schaefer EA, Peters DT, Veres A, Kim K, Kuperwasser N, Motola DL, Meissner TB, Hendriks WT, Trevisan M, Gupta RM, Moisan A, Banks E, Friesen M, Schinzel RT, Xia F, Tang A, Xia Y, Figueroa E, Wann A, Ahfeldt T, Daheron L, Zhang F, Rubin LL, Peng LF, Chung RT, Musunuru K, Cowan CA. Cell Stem Cell. 2012 Dec 12. pii: S1934-5909(12)00645-5. doi: 10.1016/j.stem.2012.11.011. PubMed 23246482.
Backbone
  Vector backbone: pCRII-TOPO
  Backbone manufacturer: Invitrogen
  Backbone size w/o insert (bp): 3973
  Vector type: Bacterial Cloning
Growth in bacteria
  Bacterial resistance: Ampicillin and Kanamycin, 100 & 50 μg/mL
  Growth temperature: 37°C
  Growth strain: Top10
  Copy number: High Copy
Gene/Insert
  Gene/Insert name: II-ATGT
  Species: Synthetic
  Insert size (bp): 426
  Cloning method: TOPO Cloning
  Sequencing primers: 5′ T7; 3′ M13-rev
Terms and licenses: Academic/Nonprofit Terms; Industry Terms: Not Available to Industry
How to cite: II-ATGT was a gift from Chad Cowan & Kiran Musunuru (Addgene plasmid # 43278 ; http://n2t.net/addgene:43278 ; RRID:Addgene_43278)
