[The description below was written by a language model from this plasmid's Addgene catalogue record.]
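Description:
II-ATGT is a bacterial cloning plasmid built on the commercial pCRII-TOPO backbone (about 4.0 kb without insert), into which a 426 bp synthetic insert was introduced by TOPO cloning. It is a high-copy plasmid maintained in E. coli and selected with ampicillin and kanamycin, both of which are listed in the record. The insert is flanked by the T7 and M13-reverse priming sites, which are the listed sequencing primers. No feature table accompanies the entry, so the exact positions and orientation of backbone elements and of the insert are not documented here.

The record gives the insert only as "II-ATGT" of synthetic origin and does not describe its content. The plasmid was deposited in connection with a TALEN genome-editing system for generating human stem cell-based disease models. In that context, the name plausibly denotes a pre-assembled block of TAL effector repeat modules recognising the four-base sequence A-T-G-T and assigned to the second position in a hierarchical assembly scheme. An insert of 426 bp is roughly consistent with four repeats of about 34 amino acids each. This reading is an inference from the name, size and associated publication rather than something stated in the catalogue fields.

The construct carries no recorded eukaryotic promoter, reporter or expression cassette. It is best understood as a storage and propagation vector for a library component, from which the synthetic fragment would be retrieved and combined with other modules to build full-length TALEN DNA-binding arrays.
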