>Addgene plasmid #43278 | II-ATGT | depositor partial sequence | sequence record 58543 | II-ATGT sequence 426 bps
CGTCTCGCTTAACCCCAGAGCAGGTCGTGGCAATCGCCTCCAACATTGGCGGGAAACAGGCACTCGAGAC
TGTCCAGCGCCTGCTTCCCGTGCTGTGCCAAGCGCACGGACTCACCCCAGAGCAGGTCGTGGCCATTGCC
TCGAATGGAGGGGGCAAACAGGCGTTGGAAACCGTACAACGATTGCTGCCGGTGCTGTGCCAAGCGCACG
GCCTCACCCCAGAGCAGGTCGTGGCAATCGCGAGCAATAACGGCGGAAAACAGGCTTTGGAAACGGTGCA
GAGGCTCCTTCCAGTGCTGTGCCAAGCGCACGGATTAACCCCAGAGCAGGTCGTGGCCATTGCCTCGAAT
GGAGGGGGCAAACAGGCGTTGGAAACCGTACAACGATTGCTGCCGGTGCTGTGCCAAGCGCACGGGCTCA
GAGACG
