>Addgene plasmid #43278 | II-ATGT | addgene partial sequence | sequence record 60621 | M13-F20 5'-TGTAAAACGACGGCCAGT-3'
CCTCTAGATGCATGCTCGAGCGGCCGCCAGTGTGATGGATATCTGCAGAATTCGCCCTTAGTATCTTTCC
TGTGCCCACGTCTCTGAGCCCGTGCGCTTGGCACAGCACCGGCAGCAATCGTTGTACGGTTTCCAACGCC
TGTTTGCCCCCTCCATTCGAGGCAATGGCCACGACCTGCTCTGGGGTTAATCCGTGCGCTTGGCACAGCA
CTGGAAGGAGCCTCTGCACCGTTTCCAAAGCCTGTTTTCCGCCGTTATTGCTCGCGATTGCCACGACCTG
CTCTGGGGTGAGGCCGTGCGCTTGGCACAGCACCGGCAGCAATCGTTGTACGGTTTCCAACGCCTGTTTG
CCCCCTCCATTCGAGGCAATGGCCACGACCTGCTCTGGGGTGAGTCCGTGCGCTTGGCACAGCACGGGAA
GCAGGCGCTGGACAGTCTCGAGTGCCTGTTTCCCGCCAATGTTGGAGGCGATTGCCACGACCTGCTCTGG
GGTTAAGCGAGACGCGCTAGGACGGCATCTATATAAGGGCGAATTCCAGCACACTGGCGGCCGTTACTAG
TGGATCCGAGCTCGGTACCAAGCTTGGCGTAATCATGGTCATAGCTGTTTCCTGTGTGAAATTGTTATCC
GCTCACAATTCCACACAACATACGAGCCGGAAGCATAAAGTGTAAAGCCTGGGGTGCCTAATGAGTGAGC
TAACTCACATTAATTGCGTTGCGCTCACTGCCCGCTTTCCAGTCGGGAAACCTGTCGTGCCAGCTGCATT
AATGAATCGGCCAACGCGCGGGGAGAGGCGGTTTGCGTATTGGGCGCTCTTCCGCTTCCTCGCTCACTGA
CTCGCTGCGCTCGGTCGTTCGGCTGCGGCGAGCGGTATCA
